Addgene plasmid #105520: pGEMHE-mEGFP-mTrim21ΔRING-Box
Purpose: T7 promotor drives in vitro transcription of mEGFP-tagged mouse TRIM21 with deleted RING-box mRNA
Depositing lab: Melina Schuh. Depositing organization: MRC Laboratory of Molecular Biology. Publication: A Method for the Acute and Rapid Degradation of Endogenous Proteins. Clift D, McEwan WA, Labzin LI, Konieczny V, Mogessie B, James LC, Schuh M. Cell. 2017 Nov 13. pii: S0092-8674(17)31255-2. doi: 10.1016/j.cell.2017.10.033. PubMed 29153837.
Backbone
  Vector backbone: pGEMHE
  Backbone size w/o insert (bp): 3816
  Total vector size (bp): 4830
  Vector type: in vitro Transcription
Growth in bacteria
  Bacterial resistance: Ampicillin, 100 μg/mL
  Growth temperature: 37°C
  Growth strain: DH5alpha
  Copy number: High Copy
Gene/Insert
  Gene/Insert name: TRIM21 (alt names: Ro52; Ssa1)
  Species: M. musculus (mouse)
  Insert size (bp): 1020
  Mutation: deletion of RING domain (aa124-462)
  GenBank ID: NM_001082552.2
  Entrez Gene: Trim21 (a.k.a. Ro52, Ssa1)
  Promoter: T7
  Tag / fusion protein: mEGFP (N terminal on backbone)
  Cloning method: Restriction Enzyme; 5′ cloning site EcoRI (not destroyed); 3′ cloning site NotI (not destroyed)
  Sequencing primers: 5′ CATGGTCCTGCTGGAGTTCGTG; 3′ TCGGGTGTTCTTGAGGCTGG
Resource information
  A portion of this plasmid was derived from a plasmid made by: Trim sequence was originally cloned by Leo James/William McEwan also MRC Laboratory of Molecular Biology
Terms and licenses: Academic/Nonprofit Terms; Industry Terms: Not Available to Industry
Depositor comments: The sequence contains an E318K in mTrim21. This mutation does not affect plasmid function as described in the associated publication.
How to cite: pGEMHE-mEGFP-mTrim21ΔRING-Box was a gift from Melina Schuh (Addgene plasmid # 105520 ; http://n2t.net/addgene:105520 ; RRID:Addgene_105520)
