[The description below was written by a language model from this plasmid's Addgene catalogue record.]
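Description:
pGEMHE-mEGFP-mTrim21ΔRING-Box is an in vitro transcription plasmid built on the pGEMHE backbone, with a recorded total size of about 4.8 kb. It is maintained as a high-copy plasmid in E. coli under ampicillin selection. The record does not include a feature table, so the origin of replication and any untranslated regions or other elements flanking the insert in the backbone are not documented here.

The payload is a truncated mouse TRIM21 (also known as Ro52 or Ssa1) coding sequence of roughly 1 kb, cloned between EcoRI and NotI sites that both remain intact. It sits in frame downstream of a monomeric EGFP that is already present in the backbone, giving an N-terminally mEGFP-tagged protein. The truncation removes the RING and B-box region; the mutation field gives the range aa124–462, which, judging from the insert size, appears to denote the retained residues rather than the deleted ones. A T7 promoter drives the cassette, so the plasmid serves as a template for T7 RNA polymerase to synthesise mRNA in vitro rather than for direct expression in cells. The depositor notes an E318K substitution in the TRIM21 sequence and states that it does not affect function as described in the associated work.

TRIM21 is an antibody-binding E3 ubiquitin ligase whose RING domain carries the ligase activity. The associated publication describes a method for acute, rapid degradation of endogenous proteins. A fluorescent variant lacking the RING-Box region would plausibly serve as a ligase-deficient comparison for full-length TRIM21, although the record does not state this role explicitly.
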