>Addgene plasmid #105520 | pGEMHE-mEGFP-mTrim21ΔRING-Box | addgene partial sequence | sequence record 205143 | Addgene Partial NGS Result
CCCCCCCCCCTGCAGGCGCGCCGCCGGCGATTTAAATTAATTAATCTAGCTTGAGTATTCTATAGTGTCA
CCTAAATAGCTTGGCGTAATCATGGTCATAGCTGTTTCCTGTGTGAAATTGTTATCCGCTCACAATTCCA
CACAACATACGAGCCGGAAGCATAAAGTGTAAAGCCTGGGGTGCCTAATGAGTGAGCTAACTCACATTAA
TTGCGTTGCGCTCACTGCCCGCTTTCCAGTCGGGAAACCTGTCGTGCCAGCTGCATTAATGAATCGGCCA
ACGCGCGGGGAGAGGCGGTTTGCGTATTGGGCGCTCTTCCGCTTCCTCGCTCACTGACTCGCTGCGCTCG
GTCGTTCGGCTGCGGCGAGCGGTATCAGCTCACTCAAAGGCGGTAATACGGTTATCCACAGAATCAGGGG
ATAACGCAGGAAAGAACATGTGAGCAAAAGGCCAGCAAAAGGCCAGGAACCGTAAAAAGGCCGCGTTGCT
GGCGTTTTTCCATAGGCTCCGCCCCCCTGACGAGCATCACAAAAATCGACGCTCAAGTCAGAGGTGGCGA
AACCCGACAGGACTATAAAGATACCAGGCGTTTCCCCCTGGAAGCTCCCTCGTGCGCTCTCCTGTTCCGA
CCCTGCCGCTTACCGGATACCTGTCCGCCTTTCTCCCTTCGGGAAGCGTGGCGCTTTCTCATAGCTCACG
CTGTAGGTATCTCAGTTCGGTGTAGGTCGTTCGCTCCAAGCTGGGCTGTGTGCACGAACCCCCCGTTCAG
CCCGACCGCTGCGCCTTATCCGGTAACTATCGTCTTGAGTCCAACCCGGTAAGACACGACTTATCGCCAC
TGGCAGCAGCCACTGGTAACAGGATTAGCAGAGCGAGGTATGTAGGCGGTGCTACAGAGTTCTTGAAGTG
GTGGCCTAACTACGGCTACACTAGAAGAACAGTATTTGGTATCTGCGCTCTGCTGAAGCCAGTTACCTTC
GGAAAAAGAGTTGGTAGCTCTTGATCCGGCAAACAAACCACCGCTGGTAGCGGTGGTTTTTTTGTTTGCA
AGCAGCAGATTACGCGCAGAAAAAAAGGATCTCAAGAAGATCCTTTGATCTTTTCTACGGGGTCTGACGC
TCAGTGGAACGAAAACTCACGTTAAGGGATTTTGGTCATGAGATTATCAAAAAGGATCTTCACCTAGATC
CTTTTAAATTAAAAATGAAGTTTTAAATCAATCTAAAGTATATATGAGTAAACTTGGTCTGACAGTTACC
AATGCTTAATCAGTGAGGCACCTATCTCAGCGATCTGTCTATTTCGTTCATCCATAGTTGCCTGACTCCC
CGTCGTGTAGATAACTACGATACGGGAGGGCTTACCATCTGGCCCCAGTGCTGCAATGATACCGCGAGAC
CCACGCTCACCGGCTCCAGATTTATCAGCAATAAACCAGCCAGCCGGAAGGGCCGAGCGCAGAAGTGGTC
CTGCAACTTTATCCGCCTCCATCCAGTCTATTAATTGTTGCCGGGAAGCTAGAGTAAGTAGTTCGCCAGT
TAATAGTTTGCGCAACGTTGTTGCCATTGCTACAGGCATCGTGGTGTCACGCTCGTCGTTTGGTATGGCT
TCATTCAGCTCCGGTTCCCAACGATCAAGGCGAGTTACATGATCCCCCATGTTGTGCAAAAAAGCGGTTA
GCTCCTTCGGTCCTCCGATCGTTGTCAGAAGTAAGTTGGCCGCAGTGTTATCACTCATGGTTATGGCAGC
ACTGCATAATTCTCTTACTGTCATGCCATCCGTAAGATGCTTTTCTGTGACTGGTGAGTACTCAACCAAG
TCATTCTGAGAATAGTGTATGCGGCGACCGAGTTGCTCTTGCCCGGCGTCAATACGGGATAATACCGCGC
CACATAGCAGAACTTTAAAAGTGCTCATCATTGGAAAACGTTCTTCGGGGCGAAAACTCTCAAGGATCTT
ACCGCTGTTGAGATCCAGTTCGATGTAACCCACTCGTGCACCCAACTGATCTTCAGCATCTTTTACTTTC
ACCAGCGTTTCTGGGTGAGCAAAAACAGGAAGGCAAAATGCCGCAAAAAAGGGAATAAGGGCGACACGGA
AATGTTGAATACTCATACTCTTCCTTTTTCAATATTATTGAAGCATTTATCAGGGTTATTGTCTCATGAG
CGGATACATATTTGAATGTATTTAGAAAAATAAACAAATAGGGGTTCCGCGCACATTTCCCCGAAAAGTG
CCACCTGACGTCTAAGAAACCATTATTATCATGACATTAACCTATAAAAATAGGCGTATCACGAGGCCCT
TTCGTCTCGCGCGTTTCGGTGATGACGGTGAAAACCTCTGACACATGCAGCTCCCGGAGACGGTCACAGC
TTGTCTGTAAGCGGATGCCGGGAGCAGACAAGCCCGTCAGGGCGCGTCAGCGGGTGTTGGCGGGTGTCGG
GGCTGGCTTAACTATGCGGCATCAGAGCAGATTGTACTGAGAGTGCACCATATGCGGTGTGAAATACCGC
ACAGATGCGTAAGGAGAAAATACCGCATCAGGCGCCATTCGCCATTCAGGCTGCGCAACTGTTGGGAAGG
GCGATCGGTGCGGGCCTCTTCGCTATTACGCCAGCTGGCGAAAGGGGGATGTGCTGCAAGGCGATTAAGT
TGGGTAACGCCAGGGTTTTCCCAGTCACGACGTTGTAAAACGACGGCCAGTGAATTGTAATACGACTCAC
TATAGGGCGAATTAATTCGAGCTCGGTACCCAGCTTGCTTGTTCTTTTTGCAGAAGCTCAGAATAAACGC
TCAACTTTGGCAGATCAATTCCCCGGTGCTAGCGCTACCGGTCGCCACCATGGTGAGCAAGGGCGAGGAG
CTGTTCACCGGGGTGGTGCCCATCCTGGTCGAGCTGGACGGCGACGTAAACGGCCACAAGTTCAGCGTGT
CCGGCGAGGGCGAGGGCGATGCCACCTACGGCAAGCTGACCCTGAAGTTCATCTGCACCACCGGCAAGCT
GCCCGTGCCCTGGCCCACCCTCGTGACCACCCTGACCTACGGCGTGCAGTGCTTCAGCCGCTACCCCGAC
CACATGAAGCAGCACGACTTCTTCAAGTCCGCCATGCCCGAAGGCTACGTCCAGGAGCGCACCATCTTCT
TCAAGGACGACGGCAACTACAAGACCCGCGCCGAGGTGAAGTTCGAGGGCGACACCCTGGTGAACCGCAT
CGAGCTGAAGGGCATCGACTTCAAGGAGGACGGCAACATCCTGGGGCACAAGCTGGAGTACAACTACAAC
AGCCACAACGTCTATATCATGGCCGACAAGCAGAAGAACGGCATCAAGGTGAACTTCAAGATCCGCCACA
ACATCGAGGACGGCAGCGTGCAGCTCGCCGACCACTACCAGCAGAACACCCCCATCGGCGACGGCCCCGT
GCTGCTGCCCGACAACCACTACCTGAGCACCCAGTCCGCCCTGAGCAAAGACCCCAACGAGAAGCGCGAT
CACATGGTCCTTAAGGAGTTCGTGACCGCCGCCGGGATCACTCTCGGCATGGACGAGCTGTACAAGTCCG
GACTCAGATCTCGAGCTCAAGCTTCGAATTCAATTGAAGAGGCTGCTAAGGTATACCAGGAGAAGATCCA
CGTGGCTTTAGAAAAACTGAGAAAGGGGAAAGAGTTGGCCGAGAAGATGGAAATGGATCTCACGATGCAA
AGAACAGACTGGAAGAGGAACATTGACACCCAGAAGTCGAGGATTCACGCAGAGTTCGCACTTCAGAATA
GCTTGCTGGCTCAGGAGGAGCAGAGGCAGCTGCAGAGGCTGGAGAAGGATCAAAGGGAGTACCTGAGACT
CCTGGGGAAGAAGGAGGCTGAGCTGGCTGAGAAGAACCAGGCCCTGCAGGAGCTGATCTCAGAGCTGGAG
AGGAGGATTCGTGGTTCAGAGCTGGAGCTACTGCAGGAGGTGAGGATCATCCTGGAAAGGAGTGGATCCT
GGAACCTGGACACGTTAGATATTGACGCCCCAGACCTAACAAGCACATGCCCTGTGCCAGGGCGGAAGAA
GATGCTGAGGACGTGTTGGGTTCATATTACTCTGGATCGCAACACCGCCAACTCATGGCTCATCATCTCA
AAGGATCGGAGACAAGTGAGGATGGGAGACACCCATCAGAACGTGTCTGACAATAAGGAGAGGTTTAGTA
ATTACCCCATGGTGCTAGGTGCCCAGAGATTCTCCTCTGGGAAGATGTACTGGGAGGTAGATGTGACTCA
AAAGGAGGCCTGGGATCTGGGGGTTTGCAGAGATTCTGTTCAGAGGAAAGGGCAGTTTTCACTCAGTCCC
GAGAATGGCTTCTGGACCATTTGGTTATGGCAAGACAGCTATGAGGCTGGTACCAGTCCTCAGACCACCC
TCCACATTCAAGTACCTCCATGCCAAATTGGGATCTTTGTGGACTATGAGGCTGGCGTTGTCTCCTTCTA
CAACATAACTGACCATGGCTCCCTCATTTACACCTTCTCGGAGTGTGTTTTTGCTGGACCTCTGCGACCT
TTCTTCAATGTTGGTTTCAATTATAGTGGGGGAAATGCAGCGCCTCTAAAGCTCTGTCCACTAAAGATGT
GAGCGGCCGCTCTAGATAAATGATAGCTTGATCTGGTTACCACTAAACCAGCCTCAAGAACACCCGAATG
GAGTCTCTAAGCTACATAATACCAACTTACACTTTACAAAATGTTGTCCCCCAAAATGTAGCCATTCGTA
TCTGCTCCTAATAAAAAGAAAGTTTCTTCACAT
